>Addgene plasmid #88102 | pDONR223-ZNF22 | addgene full sequence | sequence record 198837 | Addgene NGS Result
GTAAAACGACGGCCAGTCTTAAGCTCGGGCCCCAAATAATGATTTTATTTTGACTGATAGTGACCTGTTC
GTTGCAACAAATTGATGAGCAATGCTTTTTTATAATGCCAACTTTGTACAAAAAAGTTGGCATGAGGTTA
GCAAAGCCTAAAGCGGGTATTTCTCGGAGCTCAAGCCAAGGAAAGGCCTATGAGAACAAGCGCAAAACAG
GCCGGCAGCGGCAGAAGTGGGGCATGACTATTCGATTTGACTCAAGCTTCAGTAGACTCAGAAGAAGCTT
GGATGACAAACCCTATAAATGTACTGAATGTGAAAAGAGTTTCAGTCAGAGTTCAACTCTTTTTCAACAC
CAGAAGATCCATACTGGAAAGAAATCCCATAAATGTGCTGATTGTGGGAAAAGTTTCTTTCAGAGTTCTA
ATCTCATTCAGCATCGACGGATCCATACGGGGGAAAAGCCCTACAAATGTGATGAGTGTGGAGAAAGCTT
CAAACAGAGCTCAAATCTCATTCAGCACCAGAGAATTCATACTGGAGAAAAACCCTATCAGTGTGATGAG
TGTGGCCGGTGTTTCAGCCAGAGCTCCCACCTTATTCAACATCAGAGAACCCACACTGGGGAGAAACCCT
ACCAGTGCAGTGAATGTGGCAAATGTTTCAGTCAGAGCTCTCATCTGAGGCAGCACATGAAGGTGCATAA
AGAAGAGAAGCCTCGTAAAACCCGGGGCAAAAATATCAGGGTGAAGACTCACTTACCCTCTTGGAAAGCT
GGTACAGGAAGGAAGTCTGTGGCTGGTCTCCGTTACCCAACTTTCTTGTACAAAGTTGGCATTATAAGAA
AGCATTGCTTATCAATTTGTTGCAACGAACAGGTCACTATCAGTCAAAATAAAATCATTATTTGCCATCC
AGCTGATATCCCCTATAGTGAGTCGTATTACATGGTCATAGCTGTTTCCTGGCAGCTCTGGCCCGTGTCT
CAAAATCTCTGATGTTACATTGCACAAGATAAAAATATATCATCATGCCTCCTCTAGACCAGCCAGGACA
GAAATGCCTCGACTTCGCTGCTACCCAAGGTTGCCGGGTGACGCACACCGTGGAAACGGATGAAGGCACG
AACCCAGTGGACATAAGCCTGTTCGGTTCGTAAGCTGTAATGCAAGTAGCGTATGCGCTCACGCAACTGG
TCCAGAACCTTGACCGAACGCAGCGGTGGTAACGGCGCAGTGGCGGTTTTCATGGCTTGTTATGACTGTT
TTTTTGGGGTACAGTCTATGCCTCGGGCATCCAAGCAGCAAGCGCGTTACGCCGTGGGTCGATGTTTGAT
GTTATGGAGCAGCAACGATGTTACGCAGCAGGGCAGTCGCCCTAAAACAAAGTTAAACATTATGAGGGAA
GCGGTGATCGCCGAAGTATCGACTCAACTATCAGAGGTAGTTGGCGTCATCGAGCGCCATCTCGAACCGA
CGTTGCTGGCCGTACATTTGTACGGCTCCGCAGTGGATGGCGGCCTGAAGCCACACAGTGATATTGATTT
GCTGGTTACGGTGACCGTAAGGCTTGATGAAACAACGCGGCGAGCTTTGATCAACGACCTTTTGGAAACT
TCGGCTTCCCCTGGAGAGAGCGAGATTCTCCGCGCTGTAGAAGTCACCATTGTTGTGCACGACGACATCA
TTCCGTGGCGTTATCCAGCTAAGCGCGAACTGCAATTTGGAGAATGGCAGCGCAATGACATTCTTGCAGG
TATCTTCGAGCCAGCCACGATCGACATTGATCTGGCTATCTTGCTGACAAAAGCAAGAGAACATAGCGTT
GCCTTGGTAGGTCCAGCGGCGGAGGAACTCTTTGATCCGGTTCCTGAACAGGATCTATTTGAGGCGCTAA
ATGAAACCTTAACGCTATGGAACTCGCCGCCCGACTGGGCTGGCGATGAGCGAAATGTAGTGCTTACGTT
GTCCCGCATTTGGTACAGCGCAGTAACCGGCAAAATCGCGCCGAAGGATGTCGCTGCCGACTGGGCAATG
GAGCGCCTGCCGGCCCAGTATCAGCCCGTCATACTTGAAGCTAGACAGGCTTATCTTGGACAAGAAGAAG
ATCGCTTGGCCTCGCGCGCAGATCAGTTGGAAGAATTTGTCCACTACGTGAAAGGCGAGATCACCAAGGT
AGTCGGCAAATAACCCTCGAGCCACCCATGACCAAAATCCCTTAACGTGAGTTACGCGTCGTTCCACTGA
GCGTCAGACCCCGTAGAAAAGATCAAAGGATCTTCTTGAGATCCTTTTTTTCTGCGCGTAATCTGCTGCT
TGCAAACAAAAAAACCACCGCTACCAGCGGTGGTTTGTTTGCCGGATCAAGAGCTACCAACTCTTTTTCC
GAAGGTAACTGGCTTCAGCAGAGCGCAGATACCAAATACTGTTCTTCTAGTGTAGCCGTAGTTAGGCCAC
CACTTCAAGAACTCTGTAGCACCGCCTACATACCTCGCTCTGCTAATCCTGTTACCAGTGGCTGCTGCCA
GTGGCGATAAGTCGTGTCTTACCGGGTTGGACTCAAGACGATAGTTACCGGATAAGGCGCAGCGGTCGGG
CTGAACGGGGGGTTCGTGCACACAGCCCAGCTTGGAGCGAACGACCTACACCGAACTGAGATACCTACAG
CGTGAGCTATGAGAAAGCGCCACGCTTCCCGAAGGGAGAAAGGCGGACAGGTATCCGGTAAGCGGCAGGG
TCGGAACAGGAGAGCGCACGAGGGAGCTTCCAGGGGGAAACGCCTGGTATCTTTATAGTCCTGTCGGGTT
TCGCCACCTCTGACTTGAGCGTCGATTTTTGTGATGCTCGTCAGGGGGGCGGAGCCTATGGAAAAACGCC
AGCAACGCGGCCTTTTTACGGTTCCTGGCCTTTTGCTGGCCTTTTGCTCACATGTTCTTTCCTGCGTTAT
CCCCTGATTCTGTGGATAACCGTATTACCGCCTTTGAGTGAGCTGATACCGCTCGCCGCAGCCGAACGAC
CGAGCGCAGCGAGTCAGTGAGCGAGGAAGCGGAAGAGCGCCCAATACGCAAACCGCCTCTCCCCGCGCGT
TGGCCGATTCATTAATGCAGCTGGCACGACAGGTTTCCCGACTGGAAAGCGGGCAGTGAGCGCAACGCAA
TTAATACGCGTACCGCTAGCCAGGAAGAGTTTGTAGAAACGCAAAAAGGCCATCCGTCAGGATGGCCTTC
TGCTTAGTTTGATGCCTGGCAGTTTATGGCGGGCGTCCTGCCCGCCACCCTCCGGGCCGTTGCTTCACAA
CGTTCAAATCCGCTCCCGGCGGATTTGTCCTACTCAGGAGAGCGTTCACCGACAAACAACAGATAAAACG
AAAGGCCCAGTCTTCCGACTGAGCCTTTCGTTTTATTTGATGCCTGGCAGTTCCCTACTCTCGCGTTAAC
GCTAGCATGGATGTTTTCCCAGTCACGACGTT
Features (pLannotate 1.2.2; 12 found; start..end, strand, type, name):
     34..129     +  protein_bind   attL3: mutant version of attL; recombination site for the Gateway® LR reaction LR Clonase™
    132..803     +  CDS            ZNF22: ZNF22_HUMAN - Also known as KOX15, KROX26. Experimental evidence at protein level: Swiss-Prot protein existence level 1. Binds DNA through the consensus sequence 5'-CAATG-3'. May be involved in transcriptional regulation and may play a role in tooth formation (By similarity). From Homo sapiens (Human).
    805..904     -  protein_bind   attL2: mutant version of attL; recombination site for the Gateway® LR reaction LR Clonase™
    922..940     -  promoter       T7 promoter: promoter for bacteriophage T7 RNA polymerase
   1130..1153    +  promoter       Pc promoter (fragment): intI1 (promoter lies within the coding sequence); class 1 integron promoter
   1329..1385    +  CDS            GmR (fragment): gentamycin acetyltransferase; aacC1; confers resistance to gentamycin
   1392..2183    +  CDS            SmR: aminoglycoside adenylyltransferase (Murphy, 1985); aadA; confers resistance to spectinomycin and streptomycin
   2276..2864    +  rep_origin     ori: high-copy-number ColE1/pMB1/pBR322/pUC origin of replication
   3047..3139    +  CDS            lacI (fragment): lac repressor; lacI; The lac repressor binds to the lac operator to inhibit transcription in E. coli. This inhibition can be relieved by adding lactose or isopropyl-β-D-thiogalactopyranoside (IPTG).
   3194..3221    -  terminator     rrnB T2 terminator: transcription terminator T2 from the E. coli rrnB gene
   3353..3396    +  terminator     rrnB T1 terminator: Escherichia coli rrnB; transcription terminator T1 from the E. coli rrnB gene
   3443..17      -  CDS            lacZα (fragment) (across the origin): LacZα fragment of β-galactosidase; lacZ fragment
