[The description below was written by a language model from this plasmid's Addgene catalogue record and pLannotate feature annotations shown in this document.]
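Description:
pDONR223-ZNF22 is a Gateway entry-type clone built on the Invitrogen pDONR223 donor backbone, carrying the human ZNF22 open reading frame as part of the ORFeome-derived subset of the Human TFome Collection of transcription factors. The sequenced plasmid is about 3.5 kb and is maintained in E. coli at high copy through a ColE1/pUC-type origin. Selection is by spectinomycin, conferred by the aadA (SmR) aminoglycoside adenylyltransferase gene. Fragments of a class 1 integron Pc promoter and of a gentamicin acetyltransferase gene lie just upstream of aadA, presumably remnants of the integron cassette from which the marker derives. Short lacI and lacZα fragments are also annotated as backbone remnants.

The ZNF22 coding sequence (also known as KOX15, HKR-T1 or ZNF422; roughly 675 bp) encodes a zinc finger DNA-binding protein thought to act in transcriptional regulation. It sits between two attL recombination sites, which the automated annotation labels attL3 and attL2. These sites allow the ORF to be moved by an LR Clonase reaction into any compatible Gateway destination vector. The last nucleotide of the stop codon has been removed, so the ORF can be read through into a C-terminal fusion partner supplied by the destination vector. The plasmid has no eukaryotic promoter, so it is a shuttle and archival clone rather than an expression construct. A T7 promoter lies next to the attL2 site, facing the insert in antisense orientation, and rrnB T1 and T2 terminators upstream of the cassette insulate it from read-through transcription. Flanking M13 primer sites are used for insert sequencing. Its typical use is as a source clone for generating ZNF22 expression vectors, for example in transcription factor overexpression screens for cell fate engineering.
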