Addgene plasmid #88102: pDONR223-ZNF22
Purpose: Donor Vector containing ZNF22 transcription factor, part of the Human TFome Collection
Depositing lab: Marc Vidal. Depositing organization: Dana-Farber Cancer Institute. Publication: A comprehensive library of human transcription factors for cell fate engineering. Ng AHM, Khoshakhlagh P, Rojo Arias JE, Pasquini G, Wang K, Swiersy A, Shipman SL, Appleton E, Kiaee K, Kohman RE, Vernet A, Dysart M, Leeper K, Saylor W, Huang JY, Graveline A, Taipale J, Hill DE, Vidal M, Melero-Martin JM, Busskamp V, Church GM. Nat Biotechnol. 2021 Apr;39(4):510-519. doi: 10.1038/s41587-020-0742-6. Epub 2020 Nov 30. PubMed 33257861.
Backbone
  Vector backbone: pDONR223
  Backbone manufacturer: Invitrogen
  Backbone size w/o insert (bp): 3000
  Vector type: Gateway Donor Vector
Growth in bacteria
  Bacterial resistance: Spectinomycin, 50 μg/mL
  Growth temperature: 37°C
  Growth strain: DH5alpha
  Copy number: High Copy
Gene/Insert
  Gene/Insert name: ZNF22
  Species: H. sapiens (human)
  Insert size (bp): 675
  Mutation: Last nucleotide of stop codon removed to allow for Gateway C-terminal fusions
  Entrez Gene: ZNF22 (a.k.a. KOX15, HKR-T1, ZNF422, Zfp422)
  Cloning method: Gateway Cloning
  Sequencing primers: 5′ M13F(-21); 3′ M13R
Terms and licenses: Academic/Nonprofit Terms; Industry Terms: Not Available to Industry
Depositor comments: Represents the ORFeome subset of the TFome
How to cite: pDONR223-ZNF22 was a gift from Marc Vidal (Addgene plasmid # 88102 ; http://n2t.net/addgene:88102 ; RRID:Addgene_88102)
