>Addgene plasmid #88102 | pDONR223-ZNF22 | depositor partial sequence | sequence record 171706 | insert
ATGAGGTTAGCAAAGCCTAAAGCGGGTATTTCTCGGAGCTCAAGCCAAGGAAAGGCCTATGAGAACAAGC
GCAAAACAGGCCGGCAGCGGCAGAAGTGGGGCATGACTATTCGATTTGACTCAAGCTTCAGTAGACTCAG
AAGAAGCTTGGATGACAAACCCTATAAATGTACTGAATGTGAAAAGAGTTTCAGTCAGAGTTCAACTCTT
TTTCAACACCAGAAGATCCATACTGGAAAGAAATCCCATAAATGTGCTGATTGTGGGAAAAGTTTCTTTC
AGAGTTCTAATCTCATTCAGCATCGACGGATCCATACGGGGGAAAAGCCCTACAAATGTGATGAGTGTGG
AGAAAGCTTCAAACAGAGCTCAAATCTCATTCAGCACCAGAGAATTCATACTGGAGAAAAACCCTATCAG
TGTGATGAGTGTGGCCGGTGTTTCAGCCAGAGCTCCCACCTTATTCAACATCAGAGAACCCACACTGGGG
AGAAACCCTACCAGTGCAGTGAATGTGGCAAATGTTTCAGTCAGAGCTCTCATCTGAGGCAGCACATGAA
GGTGCATAAAGAAGAGAAGCCTCGTAAAACCCGGGGCAAAAATATCAGGGTGAAGACTCACTTACCCTCT
TGGAAAGCTGGTACAGGAAGGAAGTCTGTGGCTGGTCTCCGTTAA
